Addgene plasmid #132265: pDONR221_SLC14A2
Purpose: Gateway entry clone with codon-optimized ORF sequence for subcloning into custom expression vectors
Depositing lab: RESOLUTE Consortium & Giulio Superti-Furga. Depositing organization: CeMM Research Center for Molecular Medicine. Publication: The RESOLUTE consortium: unlocking SLC transporters for drug discovery. Superti-Furga G, Lackner D, Wiedmer T, Ingles-Prieto A, Barbosa B, Girardi E, Goldmann U, Gurtl B, Klavins K, Klimek C, Lindinger S, Lineiro-Retes E, Muller AC, Onstein S, Redinger G, Reil D, Sedlyarov V, Wolf G, Crawford M, Everley R, ... Steppan CM. Nat Rev Drug Discov. 2020 Jul;19(7):429-430. doi: 10.1038/d41573-020-00056-6. PubMed 32265506.
Backbone
  Vector backbone: pDONR221
  Backbone manufacturer: Thermo Fisher Scientific
  Backbone size w/o insert (bp): 2550
  Vector type: Mammalian Expression
Growth in bacteria
  Bacterial resistance: Kanamycin, 50 μg/mL
  Growth temperature: 37°C
  Growth strain: Stbl3
  Copy number: High Copy
Gene/Insert
  Gene/Insert name: SLC14A2 (alt name: HUT2, UT2)
  Species: H. sapiens (human)
  Insert size (bp): 2760
  Entrez Gene: SLC14A2 (a.k.a. HUT2, UT-A2, UT2, UTA, UTR, hUT-A6)
  Cloning method: Gateway Cloning
  Sequencing primers: 5′ M13-fwd; 3′ M13-rev
Terms and licenses: Academic/Nonprofit Terms; Industry Terms
Depositor comments: For more information on the full Resolute plasmid collection, please see www.addgene.org/depositor-collections/re-solute/. Please provide your feedback on this plasmid to the RESOLUTE consortium by filling out their RESOLUTE repository feedback form: https://forms.office.com/Pages/ResponsePage.aspx?id=0e05yklzmkS7rjFGQL4N7z4feCLQvEJAmVcOCM_u885UN1JJRko0Ukg4TVQwNTZLOUxPQVJWT1NHUCQlQCN0PWcu
How to cite: pDONR221_SLC14A2 was a gift from RESOLUTE Consortium & Giulio Superti-Furga (Addgene plasmid # 132265 ; http://n2t.net/addgene:132265 ; RRID:Addgene_132265)
