[The description below was written by a language model from this plasmid's Addgene catalogue record and pLannotate feature annotations shown in this document.]
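Description:
pDONR221_SLC14A2 is a Gateway entry clone built on the pDONR221 backbone (Thermo Fisher Scientific), about 5.3 kb in total, carrying a codon-optimized open reading frame for human SLC14A2 (also known as HUT2 or UT2). It is propagated in E. coli from a high-copy ColE1/pUC-type origin and selected with kanamycin through the KanR aminoglycoside phosphotransferase gene. Although the catalogue lists the vector type as mammalian expression, the feature table shows no eukaryotic promoter or polyadenylation signal upstream or downstream of the insert. The plasmid therefore serves as a shuttle for the ORF rather than as an expression vector in its own right.

The 2,760 bp SLC14A2 coding sequence sits between attL1 and attL2 sites, the recombination sites recognised in the Gateway LR reaction. This arrangement lets the ORF be transferred directionally and in frame into any attR-containing destination vector, where the promoter, tags and selection markers of that vector determine how the protein is expressed. rrnB T1 and T2 terminators lie upstream of the cassette and insulate it from read-through transcription in bacteria. A T7 promoter lies just outside attL2, oriented toward the insert on the opposite strand, and short lacI and lacZα fragments are backbone remnants with no evident function. M13 forward and reverse primer sites flank the insert for sequence verification.

SLC14A2 encodes a low-affinity, vasopressin-regulated urea transporter that mediates urea movement across the inner medullary collecting duct and contributes to urine concentration. The clone belongs to a consortium collection of solute carrier ORFs intended for subcloning into custom expression vectors for transporter research and drug discovery.
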