Features (pLannotate 1.2.2; 10 found; start..end, strand, type, name):
    121..213     +  CDS            lacI (fragment): lac repressor; lacI; The lac repressor binds to the lac operator to inhibit transcription in E. coli. This inhibition can be relieved by adding lactose or isopropyl-β-D-thiogalactopyranoside (IPTG).
    268..295     -  terminator     rrnB T2 terminator: transcription terminator T2 from the E. coli rrnB gene
    427..470     +  terminator     rrnB T1 terminator: Escherichia coli rrnB; transcription terminator T1 from the E. coli rrnB gene
    517..553     -  CDS            lacZα (fragment): LacZα fragment of β-galactosidase; lacZ fragment
    569..668     +  protein_bind   attL1: mutant version of attL; recombination site for the Gateway® LR reaction LR Clonase™
    674..3433    +  CDS            SLC14A2 (sequence partly withheld): UT2_HUMAN - Also known as HUT2, UT2. Experimental evidence at protein level: Swiss-Prot protein existence level 1. Specialized low-affinity vasopressin-regulated urea transporter. Mediates rapid transepithelial urea transport across the inner medullary collecting duct and plays a major role in the urinary concentrating mechanism. From Homo sapiens (Human).
   3435..3534    -  protein_bind   attL2: mutant version of attL; recombination site for the Gateway® LR reaction LR Clonase™
   3552..3570    -  promoter       T7 promoter: promoter for bacteriophage T7 RNA polymerase
   3704..4513    +  CDS            KanR: aminoglycoside phosphotransferase; aph(3')-Ia; confers resistance to kanamycin in bacteria or G418 (Geneticin®) in eukaryotes
   4660..5248    +  rep_origin     ori: high-copy-number ColE1/pMB1/pBR322/pUC origin of replication
>Addgene plasmid #132265 | pDONR221_SLC14A2 | addgene full sequence | sequence record 263649 | Addgene NGS Result
CTTTCCTGCGTTATCCCCTGATTCTGTGGATAACCGTATTACCGCCTTTGAGTGAGCTGATACCGCTCGC
CGCAGCCGAACGACCGAGCGCAGCGAGTCAGTGAGCGAGGAAGCGGAAGAGCGCCCAATACGCAAACCGC
CTCTCCCCGCGCGTTGGCCGATTCATTAATGCAGCTGGCACGACAGGTTTCCCGACTGGAAAGCGGGCAG
TGAGCGCAACGCAATTAATACGCGTACCGCTAGCCAGGAAGAGTTTGTAGAAACGCAAAAAGGCCATCCG
TCAGGATGGCCTTCTGCTTAGTTTGATGCCTGGCAGTTTATGGCGGGCGTCCTGCCCGCCACCCTCCGGG
CCGTTGCTTCACAACGTTCAAATCCGCTCCCGGCGGATTTGTCCTACTCAGGAGAGCGTTCACCGACAAA
CAACAGATAAAACGAAAGGCCCAGTCTTCCGACTGAGCCTTTCGTTTTATTTGATGCCTGGCAGTTCCCT
ACTCTCGCGTTAACGCTAGCATGGATGTTTTCCCAGTCACGACGTTGTAAAACGACGGCCAGTCTTAAGC
TCGGGCCCCAAATAATGATTTTATTTTGACTGATAGTGACCTGTTCGTTGCAACACATTGATGAGCAATG
CTTTTTTATAATGCCAACTTTGTACAAAAAAGCAGGCTCCACCATGAGCGACCCACACAGCTCCCCACTG
CTGCCAGAGCCTCTGTCTAGCAGATACAAGCTGTATGAGGCCGAGTTTACCTCCCCTTCTTGGCCAAGCA
CCTCCCCAGATACACACCCCGCCCTGCCTCTGCTGGAGATGCCTGAGGAGAAGGACCTGAGGTCCTCTAA
CGAGGATAGCCACATCGTGAAGATCGAGAAGCTGAATGAGCGGAGCAAGCGGAAGGACGATGGAGTGGCA
CACAGAGACTCCGCCGGACAGAGGTGCATCTGTCTGTCTAAGGCCGTGGGCTACCTGACCGGCGATATGA
AGGAGTATAGAATCTGGCTGAAGGACAAGCACCTGGCCCTGCAGTTCATCGATTGGGTGCTGAGGGGCAC
AGCCCAGGTCATGTTTATCAACAATCCTCTGTCTGGCCTGATCATCTTCATCGGCCTGCTGATCCAGAAC
CCATGGTGGACCATCACAGGAGGACTGGGAACCGTGGTGTCCACCCTGACAGCCCTGGCCCTGGGACAGG
ACAGATCTGCCATCGCCAGCGGCCTGCACGGCTACAATGGCATGCTGGTGGGCCTGCTGATGGCCGTGTT
TTCCGAGAAGCTGGATTACTATTGGTGGCTGCTGTTCCCAGTGACCTTTACAGCCATGTCTTGCCCCGTG
CTGAGCTCCGCCCTGAACTCCATCTTCTCTAAGTGGGACCTGCCCGTGTTCACCCTGCCCTTCAACATCG
CAGTGACCCTGTACCTGGCAGCAACAGGCCACTATAATCTGTTCTTTCCTACCACACTGGTGGAGCCCGT
GTCTAGCGTGCCTAACATCACCTGGACAGAGATGGAGATGCCTCTGCTGCTGCAGGCAATCCCAGTGGGA
GTGGGACAGGTGTACGGATGCGATAATCCATGGACCGGAGGCGTGTTCCTGGTGGCCCTGTTTATCTCCT
CTCCTCTGATCTGTCTGCACGCCGCCATCGGCAGCATCGTGGGACTGCTGGCCGCCCTGTCCGTGGCCAC
CCCATTTGAGACCATCTACACAGGCCTGTGGAGCTATAACTGCGTGCTGTCCTGTATCGCCATCGGCGGC
ATGTTTTACGCCCTGACCTGGCAGACACACCTGCTGGCCCTGATCTGCGCCCTGTTCTGTGCCTATATGG
AGGCCGCCATCTCCAATATCATGTCTGTGGTGGGAGTGCCACCTGGAACCTGGGCATTTTGCCTGGCCAC
AATCATCTTCCTGCTGCTGACCACAAACAATCCCGCCATCTTCCGCCTGCCTCTGAGCAAGGTGACCTAC
CCCGAGGCCAACCGGATCTACTATCTGACAGTGAAGTCTGGCGAGGAGGAGAAGGCACCAAGCGGAGGAG
GAGGAGAGCACCCACCCACCGCCGGCCCCAAGGTGGAGGAGGGAAGCGAGGCCGTGCTGAGCAAGCACCG
CTCCGTGTTTCACATCGAGTGGAGCTCCATCCGGAGAAGGTCCAAGGTGTTCGGCAAGGGCGAGCACCAG
GAGCGGCAGAACAAGGACCCATTTCCCTACAGATATAGGAAGCCAACCGTGGAGCTGCTGGACCTGGATA
CAATGGAGGAGTCTAGCGAGATCAAGGTGGAGACCAATATCAGCAAGACATCCTGGATCAGATCCTCTAT
GGCCGCCAGCGGCAAGAGGGTGTCTAAGGCCCTGAGCTACATCACCGGAGAGATGAAGGAGTGCGGAGAG
GGCCTGAAGGACAAG
[990 nt withheld, positions 2396-3385]
AATCGCCGGGCCAGCATCATCACAAAGTACCAGGCCTATGACGTGAGCGACCCAGCTTTCTTGTACAAAG
TTGGCATTATAAGAAAGCATTGCTTATCAATTTGTTGCAACGAACAGGTCACTATCAGTCAAAATAAAAT
CATTATTTGCCATCCAGCTGATATCCCCTATAGTGAGTCGTATTACATGGTCATAGCTGTTTCCTGGCAG
CTCTGGCCCGTGTCTCAAAATCTCTGATGTTACATTGCACAAGATAAAAATATATCATCATGAACAATAA
AACTGTCTGCTTACATAAACAGTAATACAAGGGGTGTTATGAGCCATATTCAACGGGAAACGTCGAGGCC
GCGATTAAATTCCAACATGGATGCTGATTTATATGGGTATAAATGGGCTCGCGATAATGTCGGGCAATCA
GGTGCGACAATCTATCGCTTGTATGGGAAGCCCGATGCGCCAGAGTTGTTTCTGAAACATGGCAAAGGTA
GCGTTGCCAATGATGTTACAGATGAGATGGTCAGACTAAACTGGCTGACGGAATTTATGCCTCTTCCGAC
CATCAAGCATTTTATCCGTACTCCTGATGATGCATGGTTACTCACCACTGCGATCCCCGGAAAAACAGCA
TTCCAGGTATTAGAAGAATATCCTGATTCAGGTGAAAATATTGTTGATGCGCTGGCAGTGTTCCTGCGCC
GGTTGCATTCGATTCCTGTTTGTAATTGTCCTTTTAACAGCGATCGCGTATTTCGTCTCGCTCAGGCGCA
ATCACGAATGAATAACGGTTTGGTTGATGCGAGTGATTTTGATGACGAGCGTAATGGCTGGCCTGTTGAA
CAAGTCTGGAAAGAAATGCATAAACTTTTGCCATTCTCACCGGATTCAGTCGTCACTCATGGTGATTTCT
CACTTGATAACCTTATTTTTGACGAGGGGAAATTAATAGGTTGTATTGATGTTGGACGAGTCGGAATCGC
AGACCGATACCAGGATCTTGCCATCCTATGGAACTGCCTCGGTGAGTTTTCTCCTTCATTACAGAAACGG
CTTTTTCAAAAATATGGTATTGATAATCCTGATATGAATAAATTGCAGTTTCATTTGATGCTCGATGAGT
TTTTCTAATCAGAATTGGTTAATTGGTTGTAACACTGGCAGAGCATTACGCTGACTTGACGGGACGGCGC
AAGCTCATGACCAAAATCCCTTAACGTGAGTTACGCGTCGTTCCACTGAGCGTCAGACCCCGTAGAAAAG
ATCAAAGGATCTTCTTGAGATCCTTTTTTTCTGCGCGTAATCTGCTGCTTGCAAACAAAAAAACCACCGC
TACCAGCGGTGGTTTGTTTGCCGGATCAAGAGCTACCAACTCTTTTTCCGAAGGTAACTGGCTTCAGCAG
AGCGCAGATACCAAATACTGTTCTTCTAGTGTAGCCGTAGTTAGGCCACCACTTCAAGAACTCTGTAGCA
CCGCCTACATACCTCGCTCTGCTAATCCTGTTACCAGTGGCTGCTGCCAGTGGCGATAAGTCGTGTCTTA
CCGGGTTGGACTCAAGACGATAGTTACCGGATAAGGCGCAGCGGTCGGGCTGAACGGGGGGTTCGTGCAC
ACAGCCCAGCTTGGAGCGAACGACCTACACCGAACTGAGATACCTACAGCGTGAGCTATGAGAAAGCGCC
ACGCTTCCCGAAGGGAGAAAGGCGGACAGGTATCCGGTAAGCGGCAGGGTCGGAACAGGAGAGCGCACGA
GGGAGCTTCCAGGGGGAAACGCCTGGTATCTTTATAGTCCTGTCGGGTTTCGCCACCTCTGACTTGAGCG
TCGATTTTTGTGATGCTCGTCAGGGGGGCGGAGCCTATGGAAAAACGCCAGCAACGCGGCCTTTTTACGG
TTCCTGGCCTTTTGCTGGCCTTTTGCTCACATGTT
