>Addgene plasmid #132265 | pDONR221_SLC14A2 | depositor partial sequence | sequence record 253930 | Codon-optimized ORF of SLC14A2
ATGAGCGACCCACACAGCTCCCCACTGCTGCCAGAGCCTCTGTCTAGCAGATACAAGCTGTATGAGGCCG
AGTTTACCTCCCCTTCTTGGCCAAGCACCTCCCCAGATACACACCCCGCCCTGCCTCTGCTGGAGATGCC
TGAGGAGAAGGACCTGAGGTCCTCTAACGAGGATAGCCACATCGTGAAGATCGAGAAGCTGAATGAGCGG
AGCAAGCGGAAGGACGATGGAGTGGCACACAGAGACTCCGCCGGACAGAGGTGCATCTGTCTGTCTAAGG
CCGTGGGCTACCTGACCGGCGATATGAAGGAGTATAGAATCTGGCTGAAGGACAAGCACCTGGCCCTGCA
GTTCATCGATTGGGTGCTGAGGGGCACAGCCCAGGTCATGTTTATCAACAATCCTCTGTCTGGCCTGATC
ATCTTCATCGGCCTGCTGATCCAGAACCCATGGTGGACCATCACAGGAGGACTGGGAACCGTGGTGTCCA
CCCTGACAGCCCTGGCCCTGGGACAGGACAGATCTGCCATCGCCAGCGGCCTGCACGGCTACAATGGCAT
GCTGGTGGGCCTGCTGATGGCCGTGTTTTCCGAGAAGCTGGATTACTATTGGTGGCTGCTGTTCCCAGTG
ACCTTTACAGCCATGTCTTGCCCCGTGCTGAGCTCCGCCCTGAACTCCATCTTCTCTAAGTGGGACCTGC
CCGTGTTCACCCTGCCCTTCAACATCGCAGTGACCCTGTACCTGGCAGCAACAGGCCACTATAATCTGTT
CTTTCCTACCACACTGGTGGAGCCCGTGTCTAGCGTGCCTAACATCACCTGGACAGAGATGGAGATGCCT
CTGCTGCTGCAGGCAATCCCAGTGGGAGTGGGACAGGTGTACGGATGCGATAATCCATGGACCGGAGGCG
TGTTCCTGGTGGCCCTGTTTATCTCCTCTCCTCTGATCTGTCTGCACGCCGCCATCGGCAGCATCGTGGG
ACTGCTGGCCGCCCTGTCCGTGGCCACCCCATTTGAGACCATCTACACAGGCCTGTGGAGCTATAACTGC
GTGCTGTCCTGTATCGCCATCGGCGGCATGTTTTACGCCCTGACCTGGCAGACACACCTGCTGGCCCTGA
TCTGCGCCCTGTTCTGTGCCTATATGGAGGCCGCCATCTCCAATATCATGTCTGTGGTGGGAGTGCCACC
TGGAACCTGGGCATTTTGCCTGGCCACAATCATCTTCCTGCTGCTGACCACAAACAATCCCGCCATCTTC
CGCCTGCCTCTGAGCAAGGTGACCTACCCCGAGGCCAACCGGATCTACTATCTGACAGTGAAGTCTGGCG
AGGAGGAGAAGGCACCAAGCGGAGGAGGAGGAGAGCACCCACCCACCGCCGGCCCCAAGGTGGAGGAGGG
AAGCGAGGCCGTGCTGAGCAAGCACCGCTCCGTGTTTCACATCGAGTGGAGCTCCATCCGGAGAAGGTCC
AAGGTGTTCGGCAAGGGCGAGCACCAGGAGCGGCAGAACAAGGACCCATTTCCCTACAGATATAGGAAGC
CAACCGTGGAGCTGCTGGACCTGGATACAATGGAGGAGTCTAGCGAGATCAAGGTGGAGACCAATATCAG
CAAGACATCCTGGATCAGATCCTCTATGGCCGCCAGCGGCAAGAGGGTGTCTAAGGCCCTGAGCTACATC
ACCGGAGAGATGAAGGAGTGCGGAGAGGGCCTGAAGGACAAG
[990 nt withheld, positions 1723-2712]
AATCGCCGGGCCAGCATCATCACAAAGTACCAGGCCTATGACGTGAGC
